>Addgene plasmid #42475 | ERI3A | depositor partial sequence | sequence record 57307 | ERI3A sequence 703 bps
CATATGCACCATCATCATCATCATTCTTCTGGTGTAGATCTGGGTACCGAGAACCTGTACTTCCAATCCA
TGTCCTTCCCTCCCCAGAGGTATCACTACTTTTTAGTGCTGGACTTTGAGGCCACGTGCGACAAGCCACA
GATTCATCCTCAGGAAATCATCGAGTTCCCCATCCTAAAGCTAAATGGCCGGACCATGGAGATTGAGTCT
ACCTTTCACATGTATGTCCAGCCTGTAGTCCATCCACAGCTTACCCCATTCTGTACAGAGCTCACCGGGA
TTATTCAAGCCATGGTGGATGGTCAGCCAAGCCTGCAGCAAGTGCTGGAGAGGGTCGATGAATGGATGGC
GAAGGAAGGCCTCTTAGATCCAAACGTCAAGTCAATTTTTGTCACCTGTGGAGACTGGGACTTAAAAGTC
ATGCTCCCAGGCCAGTGCCAGTACTTGGGCTTGCCAGTGGCGGATTACTTCAAGCAGTGGATTAATCTGA
AAAAGGCTTACAGCTTCGCCATGGGCTGCTGGCCCAAGAATGGACTTCTAGACATGAACAAGGGCCTCAG
CCTGCAACACATAGGCCGGCCCCACAGCGGCATTGACGACTGCAAGAACATTGCCAACATCATGAAGACA
CTCGCCTATCGAGGCTTCATCTTCAAGCAGACATCGAAGCCGTTCTGACAGTAAAGGTGGATACGGATCC
GAA
