>Addgene plasmid #42475 | ERI3A | addgene partial sequence | sequence record 59831 | T7 5'-TAATACGACTCACTATAGGG-3'
ATTCCCCTCTAGAAATAATTTTGTTTAACTTTAAGAAGGAGATATACATATGCACCATCATCATCATCAT
TCTTCTGGTGTAGATCTGGGTACCGAGAACCTGTACTTCCAATCCATGTCCTTCCCTCCCCAGAGGTATC
ACTACTTTTTAGTGCTGGACTTTGAGGCCACGTGCGACAAGCCACAGATTCATCCTCAGGAAATCATCGA
GTTCCCCATCCTAAAGCTAAATGGCCGGACCATGGAGATTGAGTCTACCTTTCACATGTATGTCCAGCCT
GTAGTCCATCCACAGCTTACCCCATTCTGTACAGAGCTCACCGGGATTATTCAAGCCATGGTGGATGGTC
AGCCAAGCCTGCAGCAAGTGCTGGAGAGGGTCGATGAATGGATGGCGAAGGAAGGCCTCTTAGATCCAAA
CGTCAAGTCAATTTTTGTCACCTGTGGAGACTGGGACTTAAAAGTCATGCTCCCAGGCCAGTGCCAGTAC
TTGGGCTTGCCAGTGGCGGATTACTTCAAGCAGTGGATTAATCTGAAAAAGGCTTACAGCTTCGCCATGG
GCTGCTGGCCCAAGAATGGACTTCTAGACATGAACAAGGGCCTCAGCCTGCAACACATAGGCCGGCCCCA
CAGCGGCATTGACGACTGCAAGAACATTGCCAACATCATGAAGACACTCGCCTATCGAGGCTTCATCTTC
AAGCAGACATCGAAGCCGTTCTGACAGTAAAGGTGGATACGGATCCGAATTCGAGCTCCGTCGACAAGCT
TGCGGCCGCACTCGAGCACCACCACCACCACCACTGAGATCCGGCTGCTAACAAAGCCCGAAAGGAAGCT
GAGTTGGCTGCTGCCACCGCTGAGCAATAACTAGCATAACCCCTTGGGGCCTCTAAACGGGTCTTGAGGG
GTTTTTTGCTGAAAGGAGGAACTATATCCGGATTGGCGAATGGGACGCGCCCTGTAGCGGCGCATTAA
