[The description below was written by a language model from this plasmid's Addgene catalogue record.]
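Description:
ERI3A is a bacterial expression plasmid built on the pNIC28-Bsa4 backbone from the SGC, carrying a fragment of the human ERI3 gene (also known as PINT1 or PRNPIP) for recombinant protein production aimed at structure determination. The plasmid is maintained at high copy in E. coli under kanamycin selection. The record gives no feature table, so the origin of replication and the promoter are not explicitly stated. The listed sequencing primers (T7 forward and T7 terminator) do indicate that the insert lies between T7 promoter and terminator elements. This is consistent with the depositor's recommendation of a DE3-type expression host, which supplies T7 RNA polymerase, together with a rare-codon supplement plasmid.

The insert is about 703 bp and was introduced by ligation-independent cloning. The record cautions that it may not represent the full open reading frame, as is typical of structural-genomics constructs trimmed to a well-behaved, crystallisable domain. It is fused at its N terminus to a hexahistidine tag followed by a TEV protease recognition site. The tag allows the protein to be captured by immobilised metal affinity chromatography and then removed by TEV cleavage to leave near-native protein. The mutation field refers only to the depositor comments, which do not spell out any specific sequence changes, so any differences from the reference sequence are not defined here. The construct is associated with a deposited crystal structure of ERI3, and its main use is to produce purified ERI3 protein for crystallography and for related biochemical or biophysical studies.
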