Addgene plasmid #42475: ERI3A
Purpose: Bacterial expression for structure determination; may not be full ORF
Depositing lab: Nicola Burgess-Brown. Depositing organization: University of Oxford.
Backbone
  Vector backbone: pNIC28-Bsa4
  Backbone manufacturer: SGC
  Vector type: Bacterial Expression
Growth in bacteria
  Bacterial resistance: Kanamycin, 50 μg/mL
  Growth temperature: 37°C
  Growth strain: Mach1 ;
  Copy number: High Copy
Gene/Insert
  Gene/Insert name: ERI3A (alt names: ERI3; gi|74136559; PDB:2XRI)
  Species: H. sapiens (human)
  Insert size (bp): 703
  Mutation: See Comments
  Entrez Gene: ERI3 (a.k.a. PINT1, PRNPIP, MGC2683, FLJ22943)
  Tag / fusion protein: His6-TEV (N terminal on insert)
  Cloning method: Ligation Independent Cloning
  Sequencing primers: 5′ T7; 3′ T7-term
Terms and licenses: Academic/Nonprofit Terms; Industry Terms: Not Available to Industry
Depositor comments: http://www.thesgc.org/structures/2XRI/ Use BL21(DE3)-R3-pRARE2 strain for expression.
How to cite: ERI3A was a gift from Nicola Burgess-Brown (Addgene plasmid # 42475 ; http://n2t.net/addgene:42475 ; RRID:Addgene_42475)
